>Addgene plasmid #60791 | pIS1 mELOVL6 | depositor full sequence | sequence record 112566 | pIS1 mELOVL6 sequence 4587 bps
TAACTGGTCCGCAGTGGTGGGCCAGATGTAAACAAATGAATGTTCTTGATTCATTTATTAATTATTATGA
TTCAGAAAAACATGCAGAAAATGCTGTTATTTTTTTACATGGTAACGCGGCCTCTTCTTATTTATGGCGA
CATGTTGTGCCACATATTGAGCCAGTAGCGCGGTGTATTATACCAGACCTTATTGGTATGGGCAAATCAG
GCAAATCTGGTAATGGTTCTTATAGGTTACTTGATCATTACAAATATCTTACTGCATGGTTTGAACTTCT
TAATTTACCAAAGAAGATCATTTTTGTCGGCCATGATTGGGGTGCTTGTTTGGCATTTCATTATAGCTAT
GAGCATCAAGATAAGATCAAAGCAATAGTTCACGCTGAAAGTGTAGTAGATGTGATTGAATCATGGGATG
AATGGCCTGATATTGAAGAAGATATTGCGTTGATCAAATCTGAAGAAGGAGAAAAAATGGTTTTGGAGAA
TAACTTCTTCGTGGAAACCATGTTGCCATCAAAAATCATGAGAAAGTTAGAACCAGAAGAATTTGCAGCA
TATCTTGAACCATTCAAAGAGAAAGGTGAAGTTCGTCGTCCAACATTATCATGGCCTCGTGAAATCCCGT
TAGTAAAAGGTGGTAAACCTGACGTTGTACAAATTGTTAGGAATTATAATGCTTATCTACGTGCAAGTGA
TGATTTACCAAAAATGTTTATTGAATCGGACCCAGGATTCTTTTCCAATGCTATTGTTGAAGGTGCCAAG
AAGTTTCCTAATACTGAATTTGTCAAAGTAAAAGGTCTTCATTTTTCGCAAGAAGATGCACCTGATGAAA
TGGGAAAATATATCAAATCGTTCGTTGAGCGAGTTCTCAAAAATGAACAATAATTCTAGGAGCTCTATAC
CGGTCTCGATATCACTACTAGTGTTCTAGAGCTGTAGACCCCATGAGAAAAGATGTCTTAATCATCCTTA
TGAAAACAGATGTAAAGAACTATATTTCAACTAACTTCATCTTCACTGCATAGCCTCAGGCTAGTGAGTT
TGCCAAAACCAAAGGGGGTGAATACTTCCCCAAGATTCTTCCTGGGAGGATGGAAACAGTGCAGCCCAGG
TCCCATGGGGGCAGCTCCATCCCAGAGCATTTCTGATAGTTGAACTGTAATTTCTACTCTTAAGTGAGAT
ATGAAACGTAATCCTTTTGTTCAGTTGCCCCGGGCTTTTGAACAGAAGAGTAAATACAGAATTGAAAAAG
ATAAACACTCAACCAAACAATGTGAAAACGGGTTCTGTAGTATTTGTAAAAAGGCCCGGCCCAGGACCAC
TGTGAGCTGGAAAAGGGAGAAAGGCAGTGGGAAAAGAGGTGAGCCGAAGATCAATTCGACAGACAGACGG
TGTGTATGCCCCTCCCTGTTTGACTTCACACACACTCATAACGCGGCCGCTTCGAGCAGACATGATAAGA
TACATTGATGAGTTTGGACAAACCACAACTAGAATGCAGTGAAAAAAATGCTTTATTTGTGAAATTTGTG
ATGCTATTGCTTTATTTGTAACCATTATAAGCTGCAATAAACAAGTTAACAACAACAATTGCATTCATTT
TATGTTTCAGGTTCAGGGGGAGGTGTGGGAGGTTTTTTAAAGCAAGTAAAACCTCTACAAATGTGGTAAA
ATCGATAAGGATCCAGGTGGCACTTTTCGGGGAAATGTGCGCGGAACCCCTATTTGTTTATTTTTCTAAA
TACATTCAAATATGTATCCGCTCATGAGACAATAACCCTGATAAATGCTTCAATAATATTGAAAAAGGAA
GAGTATGAGTATTCAACATTTCCGTGTCGCCCTTATTCCCTTTTTTGCGGCATTTTGCCTTCCTGTTTTT
GCTCACCCAGAAACGCTGGTGAAAGTAAAAGATGCTGAAGATCAGTTGGGTGCACGAGTGGGTTACATCG
AACTGGATCTCAACAGCGGTAAGATCCTTGAGAGTTTTCGCCCCGAAGAACGTTTTCCAATGATGAGCAC
TTTTAAAGTTCTGCTATGTGGCGCGGTATTATCCCGTATTGACGCCGGGCAAGAGCAACTCGGTCGCCGC
ATACACTATTCTCAGAATGACTTGGTTGAGTACTCACCAGTCACAGAAAAGCATCTTACGGATGGCATGA
CAGTAAGAGAATTATGCAGTGCTGCCATAACCATGAGTGATAACACTGCGGCCAACTTACTTCTGACAAC
GATCGGAGGACCGAAGGAGCTAACCGCTTTTTTGCACAACATGGGGGATCATGTAACTCGCCTTGATCGT
TGGGAACCGGAGCTGAATGAAGCCATACCAAACGACGAGCGTGACACCACGATGCCTGTAGCAATGGCAA
CAACGTTGCGCAAACTATTAACTGGCGAACTACTTACTCTAGCTTCCCGGCAACAATTAATAGACTGGAT
GGAGGCGGATAAAGTTGCAGGACCACTTCTGCGCTCGGCCCTTCCGGCTGGCTGGTTTATTGCTGATAAA
TCTGGAGCCGGTGAGCGTGGGTCTCGCGGTATCATTGCAGCACTGGGGCCAGATGGTAAGCCCTCCCGTA
TCGTAGTTATCTACACGACGGGGAGTCAGGCAACTATGGATGAACGAAATAGACAGATCGCTGAGATAGG
TGCCTCACTGATTAAGCATTGGTAACTGTCAGACCAAGTTTACTCATATATACTTTAGATTGATTTAAAA
CTTCATTTTTAATTTAAAAGGATCTAGGTGAAGATCCTTTTTGATAATCTCATGACCAAAATCCCTTAAC
GTGAGTTTTCGTTCCACTGAGCGTCAGACCCCGTAGAAAAGATCAAAGGATCTTCTTGAGATCCTTTTTT
TCTGCGCGTAATCTGCTGCTTGCAAACAAAAAAACCACCGCTACCAGCGGTGGTTTGTTTGCCGGATCAA
GAGCTACCAACTCTTTTTCCGAAGGTAACTGGCTTCAGCAGAGCGCAGATACCAAATACTGTTCTTCTAG
TGTAGCCGTAGTTAGGCCACCACTTCAAGAACTCTGTAGCACCGCCTACATACCTCGCTCTGCTAATCCT
GTTACCAGTGGCTGCTGCCAGTGGCGATAAGTCGTGTCTTACCGGGTTGGACTCAAGACGATAGTTACCG
GATAAGGCGCAGCGGTCGGGCTGAACGGGGGGTTCGTGCACACAGCCCAGCTTGGAGCGAACGACCTACA
CCGAACTGAGATACCTACAGCGTGAGCTATGAGAAAGCGCCACGCTTCCCGAAGGGAGAAAGGCGGACAG
GTATCCGGTAAGCGGCAGGGTCGGAACAGGAGAGCGCACGAGGGAGCTTCCAGGGGGAAACGCCTGGTAT
CTTTATAGTCCTGTCGGGTTTCGCCACCTCTGACTTGAGCGTCGATTTTTGTGATGCTCGTCAGGGGGGC
GGAGCCTATGGAAAAACGCCAGCAACGCGGCCTTTTTACGGTTCCTGGCCTTTTGCTGGCCTTTTGCTCA
CATGGCTCGACAGATCTAAATGAGTCTTCGGACCTCGCGGGGGCCGCTTAAGCGGTGGTTAGGGTTTGTC
TGACGCGGGGGGAGGGGGAAGGAACGAAACACTCTCATTCGGAGGCGGCTCGGGGTTTGGTCTTGGTGGC
CACGGGCACGCAGAAGAGCGCCGCGATCCTCTTAAGCACCCCCCCGCCCTCCGTGGAGGCGGGGGTTTGG
TCGGCGGGTGGTAACTGGCGGGCCGCTGACTCGGGCGGGTCGCGCGCCCCAGAGTGTGACCTTTTCGGTC
TGCTCGCAGACCCCCGGGCGGCGCCGCCGCGGCGGCGACGGGCTCGCTGGGTCCTAGGCTCCATGGGGAC
CGTATACGTGGACAGGCTCTGGAGCATCCGCACGACTGCGGTGATATTACCGGAGACCTTCTGCGGGACG
AGCCGGGTCACGCGGCTGACGCGGAGCGTCCGTTGGGCGACAAACACCAGGACGGGGCACAGGTACACTA
TCTTGTCACCCGGAGGCGCGAGGGACTGCAGGAGCTTCAGGGAGTGGCGCAGCTGCTTCATCCCCGTGGC
CCGTTGCTCGCGTTTGCTGGCGGTGTCCCCGGAAGAAATATATTTGCATGTCTTTAGTTCTATGATGACA
CAAACCCCGCCCAGCGTCTTGTCATTGGCGAATTCGAACACGCAGATGCAGTCGGGGCGGCGCGGTCCCA
GGTCCACTTCGCATATTAAGGTGACGCGTGTGGCCTCGAACACCGAGCGACCCTGCAGCGACCCGCTTAA
AAGCTTGATTCTTCTGACACAACAGTCTCGAACTTAAGCTGCAGAAGTTGGTCGTGAGGCACTGGGCAGG
TAAGTATCAAGGTTACAAGACAGGTTTAAGGAGACCAATAGAAACTGGGCTTGTCGAGACAGAGAAGACT
CTTGCGTTTCTGATAGGCACCTATTGGTCTTACTGACATCCACTTTGCCTTTCTCTCCACAGGTGTCCAC
TCCCAGTTCAATTACAGCTCTTAAGGCTAGAGTACTTAATACGACTCACTATAGGCTAGCCACCATGACT
TCGAAAGTTTATGATCCAGAACAAAGGAAACGGATGA
Features (pLannotate 1.2.2; 9 found; start..end, strand, type, name):
   1466..1587    -  polyA_signal   SV40 poly(A) signal: SV40 polyadenylation signal
   1610..1678    -  CDS            large T antigen (fragment): large T antigen from SV40 (simian virus 40)
   1720..1824    +  promoter       AmpR promoter: bla
   1825..2685    +  CDS            AmpR: β-lactamase; bla; confers resistance to ampicillin, carbenicillin, and related antibiotics
   2856..3444    +  rep_origin     ori: high-copy-number ColE1/pMB1/pBR322/pUC origin of replication
   3519..4270    +  promoter       HSV TK promoter: herpes simplex virus thymidine kinase promoter
   4340..4472    +  intron         chimeric intron: chimera between introns from human β-globin and immunoglobulin heavy chain genes
   4517..4535    +  promoter       T7 promoter: promoter for bacteriophage T7 RNA polymerase
   4545..893     +  CDS            Rluc (across the origin): luciferase from the anthozoan coelenterate Renilla reniformis (sea pansy)
