[The description below was written by a language model from this plasmid's Addgene catalogue record and pLannotate feature annotations shown in this document.]
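Description:
pIS1 mELOVL6 is a mammalian luciferase reporter plasmid built on the pIS1 backbone and designed to measure microRNA-mediated repression through a 3' UTR. It is propagated in E. coli as a high-copy plasmid by a ColE1/pUC-type origin. Selection is with ampicillin, through the β-lactamase gene and its own bla promoter. The annotated sequence is 4,587 nt, consistent with a roughly 4.1 kb backbone carrying an insert of about 500 bp.

The reporter unit is driven by the herpes simplex virus thymidine kinase promoter, a relatively modest constitutive promoter in mammalian cells. A chimeric β-globin/immunoglobulin intron follows the promoter and promotes efficient processing and expression of the transcript. A T7 promoter sits just upstream of the Renilla luciferase coding sequence, which spans the numbering origin of the circular record. A fragment of the human ELOVL6 3' UTR was cloned between retained XbaI and NotI sites. The feature table does not annotate this insert, but it presumably occupies the unannotated interval between the end of Rluc and the SV40 polyadenylation signal, so that it forms the 3' UTR of the luciferase message. The poly(A) signal and an adjacent short large T antigen fragment are annotated on the minus strand, as is usual for this SV40 element.

In this version the miR-155 binding sites in the UTR are mutated, so the plasmid serves as the non-responsive control. Comparing its Renilla signal with that of a reporter carrying intact sites would show how much repression depends on miR-155, including differences across cellular contexts. The record does not name a matching wild-type construct or a normalization reporter.
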