Addgene plasmid #60791: pIS1 mELOVL6
Purpose: Luciferase reporter to measure miR-155 mediated differential repression. Contains ELOVL6 3' UTR and mutated miR-155 sites
Depositing lab: David Bartel. Depositing organization: Whitehead Institute for Biomedical Research. Publication: Global analyses of the effect of different cellular contexts on microRNA targeting. Nam JW, Rissland OS, Koppstein D, Abreu-Goodger C, Jan CH, Agarwal V, Yildirim MA, Rodriguez A, Bartel DP. Mol Cell. 2014 Mar 20;53(6):1031-43. doi: 10.1016/j.molcel.2014.02.013. Epub 2014 Mar 13. PubMed 24631284.
Backbone
  Vector backbone: pIS1
  Backbone manufacturer: Bartel lab (Addgene plasmid # 12179)
  Backbone size w/o insert (bp): 4085
  Vector type: Mammalian Expression, Luciferase
Growth in bacteria
  Bacterial resistance: Ampicillin, 100 μg/mL
  Growth temperature: 37°C
  Growth strain: DH5alpha
  Copy number: High Copy
Gene/Insert
  Gene/Insert name: ELOVL6 3'UTR and mutated miR-155 binding site
  Species: H. sapiens (human)
  Mutation: mutated miR-155 binding site
  Entrez Gene: ELOVL6 (a.k.a. FACE, FAE, LCE)
  Promoter: thymidine kinase (HSV-TK promoter)
  Cloning method: Restriction Enzyme; 5′ cloning site XbaI (not destroyed); 3′ cloning site NotI (not destroyed)
  Sequencing primers: 5′ chim-int-F (5'-TCTTACTGACATCCACTTTGCC-3') to confirm luciferase; 3′ EBV-rev
Terms and licenses: Academic/Nonprofit Terms; Industry Terms: Not Available to Industry
How to cite: pIS1 mELOVL6 was a gift from David Bartel (Addgene plasmid # 60791 ; http://n2t.net/addgene:60791 ; RRID:Addgene_60791)
