>Addgene plasmid #60791 | pIS1 mELOVL6 | addgene partial sequence | sequence record 98341 | Rluc-F 5'-ccaggattcttttccaatgc-3'
AAGTAAAAGGTCTTCATTTTTCGCAAGAAGATGCACCTGATGAAATGGGAAAATATATCAAATCGTTCGT
TGAGCGAGTTCTCAAAAATGAACAATAATTCTAGGAGCTCTATACCGGTCTCGATATCACTACTAGTGTT
CTAGAGCTGTAGACCCCATGAGAAAAGATGTCTTAATCATCCTTATGAAAACAGATGTAAAGAACTATAT
TTCAACTAACTTCATCTTCACTGCATAGCCTCAGGCTAGTGAGTTTGCCAAAACCAAAGGGGGTGAATAC
TTCCCCAAGATTCTTCCTGGGAGGATGGAAACAGTGCAGCCCAGGTCCCATGGGGGCAGCTCCATCCCAG
AGCATTTCTGATAGTTGAACTGTAATTTCTACTCTTAAGTGAGATATGAAACGTAATCCTTTTGTTCAGT
TGCCCCGGGCTTTTGAACAGAAGAGTAAATACAGAATTGAAAAAGATAAACACTCAACCAAACAATGTGA
AAACGGGTTCTGTAGTATTTGTAAAAAGGCCCGGCCCAGGACCACTGTGAGCTGGAAAAGGGAGAAAGGC
AGTGGGAAAAGAGGTGAGCCGAAGATCAATTCGACAGACAGACGGTGTGTATGCCCCTCCCTGTTTGACT
TCACACACACTCATAACGCGGCCGCTTCGAGCAGACATGATAAGATACATTGATGAGTTTGGACAA
