>Addgene plasmid #60791 | pIS1 mELOVL6 | addgene partial sequence | sequence record 98409 | EBV-rev 5'-GTGGTTTGTCCAAACTCATC-3'
GCGGCCGCGTTATGAGTGTGTGTGAAGTCAAACAGGGAGGGGCATACACACCGTCTGTCTGTCGAATTGA
TCTTCGGCTCACCTCTTTTCCCACTGCCTTTCTCCCTTTTCCAGCTCACAGTGGTCCTGGGCCGGGCCTT
TTTACAAATACTACAGAACCCGTTTTCACATTGTTTGGTTGAGTGTTTATCTTTTTCAATTCTGTATTTA
CTCTTCTGTTCAAAAGCCCGGGGCAACTGAACAAAAGGATTACGTTTCATATCTCACTTAAGAGTAGAAA
TTACAGTTCAACTATCAGAAATGCTCTGGGATGGAGCTGCCCCCATGGGACCTGGGCTGCACTGTTTCCA
TCCTCCCAGGAAGAATCTTGGGGAAGTATTCACCCCCTTTGGTTTTGGCAAACTCACTAGCCTGAGGCTA
TGCAGTGAAGATGAAGTTAGTTGAAATATAGTTCTTTACATCTGTTTTCATAAGGATGATTAAGACATCT
TTTCTCATGGGGTCTACAGCTCTAGAACACTAGTAGTGATATCGAGACCGGTATAGAGCTCCTAGAATTA
TTGTTCATTTTTGAGAACTCGCTCAACGAACGATTTGATATATTTTCCCATTTCATCAGGTGCATCTTCT
TGCGAAAAATGAAGACCTTTTACTTTGACAAATTCAGTATTAGGAAACTTCTTGGCACCTTCAACAATAG
CATTGGAAAAGAATCCTGGGTCCGATTCAATAAACATT
